Addgene plasmid #177407: mCherry-7aa-cb5-pEGFP-C1
Purpose: To express mCherry fused to endoplasmic reticulum (ER) targeting sequence "Cb5". mCherry faces the cytosol.
Depositing lab: David Andrews. Depositing organization: Sunnybrook Research Institute.
Backbone
  Vector backbone: pEGFP-C1
  Vector type: Mammalian Expression
  Selectable markers: Neomycin (select with G418)
Growth in bacteria
  Bacterial resistance: Kanamycin, 50 μg/mL
  Growth temperature: 37°C
  Growth strain: DH5alpha
  Copy number: Unknown
Gene/Insert
  Gene/Insert name: Cb5 tail anchor (alt name: mCherry-Cb5, Ch-Cb5, ChCb5)
  Species: R. norvegicus (rat)
  Entrez Gene: Cyb5r4 (a.k.a. Ncb5or, b5&b5R, b5+b5R, cb5/cb5R)
  Promoter: CMV
  Tag / fusion protein: mCherry (N terminal on insert)
  Cloning method: Restriction Enzyme
  Sequencing primers: 5′ TGACGCAAATGGGCGGTAGG; 3′ TCGCCCTTTGACGTTGGAGTCCAC
Resource information
  A portion of this plasmid was derived from a plasmid made by: See gene entry for "cytochrome b5 [Rattus norvegicus]", See NCBI Reference Sequence: NP_071581.1. Here we have used only the C-terminal tail anchor sequence. mCherry sequence matches GenBank: AZP55984.1.
Terms and licenses: Academic/Nonprofit Terms; Industry Terms: Not Available to Industry
Depositor comments: Transfection of this plasmid will express mCherry-fused to the N-terminus of Cb5 tail anchor sequence" "ITTVESNSSWWTNWVIPAISALVVALMYRLYMAED", which targets the cytoplasmic face of endoplasmic reticulum. There is a flexible, 7 aa linker "SGLRSGK", between mCherry and Cb5.
How to cite: mCherry-7aa-cb5-pEGFP-C1 was a gift from David Andrews (Addgene plasmid # 177407 ; http://n2t.net/addgene:177407 ; RRID:Addgene_177407)
