[The description below was written by a language model from this plasmid's Addgene catalogue record and pLannotate feature annotations shown in this document.]
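Description:
mCherry-7aa-cb5-pEGFP-C1 is a mammalian expression plasmid of about 4.8 kb built on the pEGFP-C1 backbone. The EGFP reading frame appears to have been replaced by mCherry, since no EGFP is annotated in the sequenced record. It replicates in E. coli from a high-copy ColE1/pUC-type origin and also carries an f1 phage origin. A single NeoR/KanR (Tn5 aminoglycoside phosphotransferase) gene provides both selections. A bacterial bla-type promoter drives it for kanamycin resistance in bacteria. The SV40 enhancer/early promoter, paired with an HSV TK polyadenylation signal, drives it for G418 selection of transfected mammalian cells. The short annotated fragments of ble, large T antigen and the bGH poly(A) signal are most likely backbone remnants or partial matches rather than functional elements.

The expression cassette uses the human CMV immediate-early enhancer and promoter to drive a fusion protein, and it ends at the SV40 poly(A) signal after a residual piece of the multiple cloning site. The fusion consists of mCherry, a monomeric red fluorescent protein, at the N-terminus. A flexible seven-residue linker joins it to the C-terminal tail anchor of rat cytochrome b5 (Cb5). Only this short tail-anchor segment of cytochrome b5 is present, and it inserts into the endoplasmic reticulum membrane so that mCherry faces the cytosol. The catalogue's Entrez link points to Cyb5r4. However, the depositor's notes and the feature annotation both identify the fragment as coming from cytochrome b5 itself (Cyb5a).

After transfection, the plasmid labels the cytoplasmic face of the ER in red, which suits it to use as an ER localisation marker in fluorescence imaging.
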