Features (pLannotate 1.2.2; 15 found; start..end, strand, type, name):
     61..364     +  enhancer       CMV enhancer: human cytomegalovirus immediate early enhancer
    365..568     +  promoter       CMV promoter: human cytomegalovirus (CMV) immediate early promoter
    613..1320    +  CDS            mCherry: mCherry is a basic (constitutively fluorescent) red fluorescent protein published in 2004, derived from Discosoma sp.. It is reported to be a very rapidly-maturing monomer with low acid sensitivity.
   1342..1446    +  CDS            Cyb5a (fragment): CYB5_RAT - Also known as Cyb5. Experimental evidence at protein level: Swiss-Prot protein existence level 1. Cytochrome b5 is a membrane-bound hemoprotein functioning as an electron carrier for several membrane-bound oxygenases. It is also involved in several steps of the sterol biosynthesis pathway, particularly in the C-6 double bond introduction during the C-6 desaturation. From Rattus norvegicus (Rat).
   1453..1489    +  misc_feature   MCS (fragment): multiple cloning site
   1506..1590    +  CDS            large T antigen (fragment): large T antigen from SV40 (simian virus 40)
   1613..1734    +  polyA_signal   SV40 poly(A) signal: SV40 polyadenylation signal
   1768..2196    -  rep_origin     f1 ori (sequence partly withheld): f1 bacteriophage origin of replication; arrow indicates direction of (+) strand synthesis
   2223..2327    +  promoter       AmpR promoter: bla
   2329..2686    +  promoter       SV40 promoter: SV40 enhancer and early promoter
   2721..3515    +  CDS            NeoR/KanR: aminoglycoside phosphotransferase from Tn5; aph(3')-II (or nptII); confers resistance to neomycin, kanamycin, and G418 (Geneticin®)
   3536..3688    +  CDS            ble (fragment): BLE_KLEPN - Experimental evidence at protein level: Swiss-Prot protein existence level 1. Binding protein with a strong affinity to the bleomycin family of antibiotics. Binds to CL990; an antimitotic-antibiotic compound. From Klebsiella pneumoniae.
   3747..3794    +  polyA_signal   HSV TK poly(A) signal: herpes simplex virus thymidine kinase polyadenylation signal (Cole and Stacy, 1985)
   3885..3901    -  polyA_signal   bGH poly(A) signal (fragment): bovine growth hormone polyadenylation signal
   4123..4711    +  rep_origin     ori: high-copy-number ColE1/pMB1/pBR322/pUC origin of replication
>Addgene plasmid #177407 | mCherry-7aa-cb5-pEGFP-C1 | addgene full sequence | sequence record 348154 | Addgene NGS Result
TAGTTATTAATAGTAATCAATTACGGGGTCATTAGTTCATAGCCCATATATGGAGTTCCGCGTTACATAA
CTTACGGTAAATGGCCCGCCTGGCTGACCGCCCAACGACCCCCGCCCATTGACGTCAATAATGACGTATG
TTCCCATAGTAACGCCAATAGGGACTTTCCATTGACGTCAATGGGTGGAGTATTTACGGTAAACTGCCCA
CTTGGCAGTACATCAAGTGTATCATATGCCAAGTACGCCCCCTATTGACGTCAATGACGGTAAATGGCCC
GCCTGGCATTATGCCCAGTACATGACCTTATGGGACTTTCCTACTTGGCAGTACATCTACGTATTAGTCA
TCGCTATTACCATGGTGATGCGGTTTTGGCAGTACATCAATGGGCGTGGATAGCGGTTTGACTCACGGGG
ATTTCCAAGTCTCCACCCCATTGACGTCAATGGGAGTTTGTTTTGGCACCAAAATCAACGGGACTTTCCA
AAATGTCGTAACAACTCCGCCCCATTGACGCAAATGGGCGGTAGGCGTGTACGGTGGGAGGTCTATATAA
GCAGAGCTGGTTTAGTGAACCGTCAGATCCGCTAGCGCTACCGGTCGCCACCATGGTGAGCAAGGGCGAG
GAGGATAACATGGCCATCATCAAGGAGTTCATGCGCTTCAAGGTGCACATGGAGGGCTCCGTGAACGGCC
ACGAGTTCGAGATCGAGGGCGAGGGCGAGGGCCGCCCCTACGAGGGCACCCAGACCGCCAAGCTGAAGGT
GACCAAGGGTGGCCCCCTGCCCTTCGCCTGGGACATCCTGTCCCCTCAGTTCATGTACGGCTCCAAGGCC
TACGTGAAGCACCCCGCCGACATCCCCGACTACTTGAAGCTGTCCTTCCCCGAGGGCTTCAAGTGGGAGC
GCGTGATGAACTTCGAGGACGGCGGCGTGGTGACCGTGACCCAGGACTCCTCCCTGCAGGACGGCGAGTT
CATCTACAAGGTGAAGCTGCGCGGCACCAACTTCCCCTCCGACGGCCCCGTAATGCAGAAGAAGACCATG
GGCTGGGAGGCCTCCTCCGAGCGGATGTACCCCGAGGACGGCGCCCTGAAGGGCGAGATCAAGCAGAGGC
TGAAGCTGAAGGACGGCGGCCACTACGACGCTGAGGTCAAGACCACCTACAAGGCCAAGAAGCCCGTGCA
GCTGCCCGGCGCCTACAACGTCAACATCAAGTTGGACATCACCTCCCACAACGAGGACTACACCATCGTG
GAACAGTACGAACGCGCCGAGGGCCGCCACTCCACCGGCGGCATGGACGAGCTGTACAAGTCCGGACTCA
GATCTGGTAAGATCACTACCGTTGAATCGAACTCTAGTTGGTGGACTAACTGGGTTATCCCTGCGATCTC
TGCTCTGGTTGTAGCGCTGATGTACCGTCTGTATATGGCTGAAGATTAATGAGAATTCTGCAGTCGACGG
TACCGCGGGCCCGGGATCCACCGGATCTAGATAACTGATCATAATCAGCCATACCACATTTGTAGAGGTT
TTACTTGCTTTAAAAAACCTCCCACACCTCCCCCTGAACCTGAAACATAAAATGAATGCAATTGTTGTTG
TTAACTTGTTTATTGCAGCTTATAATGGTTACAAATAAAGCAATAGCATCACAAATTTCACAAATAAAGC
ATTTTTTTCACTGCATTCTAGTTGTGGTTTGTCCAAACTCATCAATGTATCTTAAGGCGTAAATTGTAAG
CGTTAATATTTTGTTAAAATTCGCGTTAAATTTTTGTTAAATCAGCTCATTTTTTAACCAATAGGCCGAA
ATCGGCAAAATCCCTTATAAATCAAAAGAATAGACCGAGATAGGGT
[37 nt withheld, positions 1867-1903]
AAAGAACGTGGACTCCAACGTCAAAGG
[49 nt withheld, positions 1931-1979]
T
[91 nt withheld, positions 1981-2071]
G
[124 nt withheld, positions 2073-2196]
CAGGTGGCACTTTTCGGGGAAATGTGCGCGGAACCCCTATTTGTTTATTTTTCTAAATACATTCAAATAT
GTATCCGCTCATGAGACAATAACCCTGATAAATGCTTCAATAATATTGAAAAAGGAAGAGTCCTGAGGCG
GAAAGAACCAGCTGTGGAATGTGTGTCAGTTAGGGTGTGGAAAGTCCCCAGGCTCCCCAGCAGGCAGAAG
TATGCAAAGCATGCATCTCAATTAGTCAGCAACCAGGTGTGGAAAGTCCCCAGGCTCCCCAGCAGGCAGA
AGTATGCAAAGCATGCATCTCAATTAGTCAGCAACCATAGTCCCGCCCCTAACTCCGCCCATCCCGCCCC
TAACTCCGCCCAGTTCCGCCCATTCTCCGCCCCATGGCTGACTAATTTTTTTTATTTATGCAGAGGCCGA
GGCCGCCTCGGCCTCTGAGCTATTCCAGAAGTAGTGAGGAGGCTTTTTTGGAGGCCTAGGCTTTTGCAAA
GATCGATCAAGAGACAGGATGAGGATCGTTTCGCATGATTGAACAAGATGGATTGCACGCAGGTTCTCCG
GCCGCTTGGGTGGAGAGGCTATTCGGCTATGACTGGGCACAACAGACAATCGGCTGCTCTGATGCCGCCG
TGTTCCGGCTGTCAGCGCAGGGGCGCCCGGTTCTTTTTGTCAAGACCGACCTGTCCGGTGCCCTGAATGA
ACTGCAAGACGAGGCAGCGCGGCTATCGTGGCTGGCCACGACGGGCGTTCCTTGCGCAGCTGTGCTCGAC
GTTGTCACTGAAGCGGGAAGGGACTGGCTGCTATTGGGCGAAGTGCCGGGGCAGGATCTCCTGTCATCTC
ACCTTGCTCCTGCCGAGAAAGTATCCATCATGGCTGATGCAATGCGGCGGCTGCATACGCTTGATCCGGC
TACCTGCCCATTCGACCACCAAGCGAAACATCGCATCGAGCGAGCACGTACTCGGATGGAAGCCGGTCTT
GTCGATCAGGATGATCTGGACGAAGAGCATCAGGGGCTCGCGCCAGCCGAACTGTTCGCCAGGCTCAAGG
CGAGCATGCCCGACGGCGAGGATCTCGTCGTGACCCATGGCGATGCCTGCTTGCCGAATATCATGGTGGA
AAATGGCCGCTTTTCTGGATTCATCGACTGTGGCCGGCTGGGTGTGGCGGACCGCTATCAGGACATAGCG
TTGGCTACCCGTGATATTGCTGAAGAGCTTGGCGGCGAATGGGCTGACCGCTTCCTCGTGCTTTACGGTA
TCGCCGCTCCCGATTCGCAGCGCATCGCCTTCTATCGCCTTCTTGACGAGTTCTTCTGAGCGGGACTCTG
GGGTTCGAAATGACCGACCAAGCGACGCCCAACCTGCCATCACGAGATTTCGATTCCACCGCCGCCTTCT
ATGAAAGGTTGGGCTTCGGAATCGTTTTCCGGGACGCCGGCTGGATGATCCTCCAGCGCGGGGATCTCAT
GCTGGAGTTCTTCGCCCACCCTAGGGGGAGGCTAACTGAAACACGGAAGGAGACAATACCGGAAGGAACC
CGCGCTATGACGGCAATAAAAAGACAGAATAAAACGCACGGTGTTGGGTCGTTTGTTCATAAACGCGGGG
TTCGGTCCCAGGGCTGGCACTCTGTCGATACCCCACCGAGACCCCATTGGGGCCAATACGCCCGCGTTTC
TTCCTTTTCCCCACCCCACCCCCCAAGTTCGGGTGAAGGCCCAGGGCTCGCAGCCAACGTCGGGGCGGCA
GGCCCTGCCATAGCCTCAGGTTACTCATATATACTTTAGATTGATTTAAAACTTCATTTTTAATTTAAAA
GGATCTAGGTGAAGATCCTTTTTGATAATCTCATGACCAAAATCCCTTAACGTGAGTTTTCGTTCCACTG
AGCGTCAGACCCCGTAGAAAAGATCAAAGGATCTTCTTGAGATCCTTTTTTTCTGCGCGTAATCTGCTGC
TTGCAAACAAAAAAACCACCGCTACCAGCGGTGGTTTGTTTGCCGGATCAAGAGCTACCAACTCTTTTTC
CGAAGGTAACTGGCTTCAGCAGAGCGCAGATACCAAATACTGTTCTTCTAGTGTAGCCGTAGTTAGGCCA
CCACTTCAAGAACTCTGTATCACCGCCTACATACCTCGCTCTGCTAATCCTGTTACCAGTGGCTGCTGCC
AGTGGCGATAAGTCGTGTCTTACCGGGTTGGACTCAAGACGATAGTTACCGGATAAGGCGCAGCGGTCGG
GCTGAACGGGGGGTTCGTGCACACAGCCCAGCTTGGAGCGAACGACCTACACCGAACTGAGATACCTACA
GCGTGAGCTATGAGAAAGCGCCACGCTTCCCGAAGGGAGAAAGGCGGACAGGTATCCGGTAAGCGGCAGG
GTCGGAACAGGAGAGCGCACGAGGGAGCTTCCAGGGGGAAACGCCTGGTATCTTTATAGTCCTGTCGGGT
TTCGCCACCTCTGACTTGAGCGTCGATTTTTGTGATGCTCGTCAGGGGGGCGGAGCCTATGGAAAAACGC
CAGCAACGCGGCCTTTTTACGGTTCCTGGCCTTTTGCTGGCCTTTTGCTCACATGTTCTTTCCTGCGTTA
TCCCCTGATTCTGTGGATAACCGTATTACCGCCATGCAT
